Addgene plasmid #128513: pMJA028
Purpose: Expresses Xylanase C+GUS
Depositing lab: Marcos Alcocer. Depositing organization: University of Nottingham. Publication: Comparison of modular and non-modular xylanases as carrier proteins for the efficient secretion of heterologous proteins from Penicillium funiculosum. Alcocer MJ, Furniss CS, Kroon PA, Campbell M, Archer DB. Appl Microbiol Biotechnol. 2003 Feb;60(6):726-32. doi: 10.1007/s00253-002-1184-4. Epub 2002 Dec 21. PubMed 12664153.
Backbone
  Vector backbone: pBluescript
  Backbone manufacturer: Stratagene
  Backbone size w/o insert (bp): 5496
  Vector type: Bacterial Expression
  Selectable markers: Unspecified
Growth in bacteria
  Bacterial resistance: Ampicillin, 100 μg/mL
  Growth temperature: 37°C
  Growth strain: DH5alpha
  Copy number: High Copy
Gene/Insert
  Gene/Insert name: Xylanase C + uidA (alt name: AJ278385.1)
  Species: Talaromyces funiculosus
  Insert size (bp): 727
  Promoter: Histone 4B
  Cloning method: Restriction Enzyme; 5′ cloning site EcoRI (not destroyed); 3′ cloning site ClaI (not destroyed)
  Sequencing primers: 5′ ATTACGCCAAGCTCGAAATTAACCCT; 3′ GTAAAACGACGGCCAGT
Resource information
  A portion of this plasmid was derived from a plasmid made by: From pAN52 Dr P. Punt Netherlands.
Terms and licenses: Academic/Nonprofit Terms; Industry Terms: Not Available to Industry
Depositor comments: expression of Xylanase C fused to GUS reporter gene.
How to cite: pMJA028 was a gift from Marcos Alcocer (Addgene plasmid # 128513 ; http://n2t.net/addgene:128513 ; RRID:Addgene_128513)
