[The description below was written by a language model from this plasmid's Addgene catalogue record and pLannotate feature annotations shown in this document.]
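Description:
pMJA028 is a pBluescript-based plasmid, about 6.2 kb in the sequenced record, carrying a fungal expression cassette in which xylanase C from Talaromyces funiculosus (Penicillium funiculosum) is joined to the E. coli β-glucuronidase reporter gene uidA (GUS). It is propagated in E. coli as a high-copy plasmid through its ColE1/pUC-type origin and is selected with ampicillin via the bla gene. The backbone also retains the usual pBluescript elements: an f1 origin for single-stranded DNA production, the lac promoter/operator region with a disrupted lacZα fragment, and flanking T3 and T7 promoters around the cloning site. No fungal selectable marker is recorded or annotated.

In the feature table, the xynC coding sequence lies immediately upstream of uidA in the same orientation, separated by only a short gap, consistent with the depositor's description of a xylanase C–GUS fusion; the nature of the junction is not described. The catalogue names the Histone 4B promoter as the driver. It is not annotated, but an unannotated stretch of several hundred bases between the cloning site remnant and xynC could hold it. An unannotated region downstream of uidA may contain a terminator, and the record notes that part of the plasmid derives from a pAN52 fungal expression vector. The listed insert size matches xynC alone rather than the whole fusion.

Although catalogued as a bacterial expression vector, the fungal promoter and the associated publication indicate that the construct was built to test xylanases as carrier proteins for secretion of heterologous proteins from P. funiculosum, with GUS as the cargo.
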