Features (pLannotate 1.2.2; 14 found; start..end, strand, type, name):
     21..125     +  promoter       AmpR promoter: bla
    126..986     +  CDS            AmpR: β-lactamase; bla; confers resistance to ampicillin, carbenicillin, and related antibiotics
   1157..1745    +  rep_origin     ori: high-copy-number ColE1/pMB1/pBR322/pUC origin of replication
   1928..2020    +  CDS            lacI (fragment): lac repressor; lacI; The lac repressor binds to the lac operator to inhibit transcription in E. coli. This inhibition can be relieved by adding lactose or isopropyl-β-D-thiogalactopyranoside (IPTG).
   2033..2054    +  protein_bind   CAP binding site: CAP binding activates transcription in the presence of cAMP. E. coli catabolite activator protein
   2069..2099    +  promoter       lac promoter: promoter for the E. coli lac operon
   2107..2123    +  protein_bind   lac operator: The lac repressor binds to the lac operator to inhibit transcription in E. coli. This inhibition can be relieved by adding lactose or isopropyl-β-D-thiogalactopyranoside (IPTG). lac repressor encoded by lacI
   2168..2186    +  promoter       T3 promoter: promoter for bacteriophage T3 RNA polymerase
   2199..2235    +  misc_feature   MCS (fragment): pBluescript multiple cloning site
   2684..3406    +  CDS            xynC: XYNC_TALFU - Experimental evidence at protein level: Swiss-Prot protein existence level 1. Endo-1,4-beta-xylanase involved in the hydrolysis of xylan, a major structural heterogeneous polysaccharide found in plant biomass representing the second most abundant polysaccharide in the biosphere, after cellulose. From Talaromyces funiculosus (Fruitlet core rot fungus) (Penicillium funiculosum).
   3419..5227    +  CDS            uidA: BGLR_ECOLI - Also known as gurA, gusA. Experimental evidence at protein level: Swiss-Prot protein existence level 1. From Escherichia coli (strain K12).
   5562..5580    -  promoter       T7 promoter: promoter for bacteriophage T7 RNA polymerase
   5588..5743    +  CDS            lacZα (fragment): LacZα fragment of β-galactosidase; lacZ fragment
   5845..6203    -  rep_origin     f1 ori (sequence partly withheld): f1 bacteriophage origin of replication; arrow indicates direction of (+) strand synthesis
>Addgene plasmid #128513 | pMJA028 | addgene full sequence | sequence record 251745 | Addgene NGS Result
GCACTTTTCGGGGAAATGTGCGCGGAACCCCTATTTGTTTATTTTTCTAAATACATTCAAATATGTATCC
GCTCATGAGACAATAACCCTGATAAATGCTTCAATAATATTGAAAAAGGAAGAGTATGAGTATTCAACAT
TTCCGTGTCGCCCTTATTCCCTTTTTTGCGGCATTTTGCCTTCCTGTTTTTGCTCACCCAGAAACGCTGG
TGAAAGTAAAAGATGCTGAAGATCAGTTGGGTGCACGAGTGGGTTACATCGAACTGGATCTCAACAGCGG
TAAGATCCTTGAGAGTTTTCGCCCCGAAGAACGTTTTCCAATGATGAGCACTTTTAAAGTTCTGCTATGT
GGCGCGGTATTATCCCGTATTGACGCCGGGCAAGAGCAACTCGGTCGCCGCATACACTATTCTCAGAATG
ACTTGGTTGAGTACTCACCAGTCACAGAAAAGCATCTTACGGATGGCATGACAGTAAGAGAATTATGCAG
TGCTGCCATAACCATGAGTGATAACACTGCGGCCAACTTACTTCTGACAACGATCGGAGGACCGAAGGAG
CTAACCGCTTTTTTGCACAACATGGGGGATCATGTAACTCGCCTTGATCGTTGGGAACCGGAGCTGAATG
AAGCCATACCAAACGACGAGCGTGACACCACGATGCCTGTAGCAATGGCAACAACGTTGCGCAAACTATT
AACTGGCGAACTACTTACTCTAGCTTCCCGGCAACAATTAATAGACTGGATGGAGGCGGATAAAGTTGCA
GGACCACTTCTGCGCTCGGCCCTTCCGGCTGGCTGGTTTATTGCTGATAAATCTGGAGCCGGTGAGCGTG
GGTCTCGCGGTATCATTGCAGCACTGGGGCCAGATGGTAAGCCCTCCCGTATCGTAGTTATCTACACGAC
GGGGAGTCAGGCAACTATGGATGAACGAAATAGACAGATCGCTGAGATAGGTGCCTCACTGATTAAGCAT
TGGTAACTGTCAGACCAAGTTTACTCATATATACTTTAGATTGATTTAAAACTTCATTTTTAATTTAAAA
GGATCTAGGTGAAGATCCTTTTTGATAATCTCATGACCAAAATCCCTTAACGTGAGTTTTCGTTCCACTG
AGCGTCAGACCCCGTAGAAAAGATCAAAGGATCTTCTTGAGATCCTTTTTTTCTGCGCGTAATCTGCTGC
TTGCAAACAAAAAAACCACCGCTACCAGCGGTGGTTTGTTTGCCGGATCAAGAGCTACCAACTCTTTTTC
CGAAGGTAACTGGCTTCAGCAGAGCGCAGATACCAAATACTGTTCTTCTAGTGTAGCCGTAGTTAGGCCA
CCACTTCAAGAACTCTGTAGCACCGCCTACATACCTCGCTCTGCTAATCCTGTTACCAGTGGCTGCTGCC
AGTGGCGATAAGTCGTGTCTTACCGGGTTGGACTCAAGACGATAGTTACCGGATAAGGCGCAGCGGTCGG
GCTGAACGGGGGGTTCGTGCACACAGCCCAGCTTGGAGCGAACGACCTACACCGAACTGAGATACCTACA
GCGTGAGCTATGAGAAAGCGCCACGCTTCCCGAAGGGAGAAAGGCGGACAGGTATCCGGTAAGCGGCAGG
GTCGGAACAGGAGAGCGCACGAGGGAGCTTCCAGGGGGAAACGCCTGGTATCTTTATAGTCCTGTCGGGT
TTCGCCACCTCTGACTTGAGCGTCGATTTTTGTGATGCTCGTCAGGGGGGCGGAGCCTATGGAAAAACGC
CAGCAACGCGGCCTTTTTACGGTTCCTGGCCTTTTGCTGGCCTTTTGCTCACATGTTCTTTCCTGCGTTA
TCCCCTGATTCTGTGGATAACCGTATTACCGCCTTTGAGTGAGCTGATACCGCTCGCCGCAGCCGAACGA
CCGAGCGCAGCGAGTCAGTGAGCGAGGAAGCGGAAGAGCGCCCAATACGCAAACCGCCTCTCCCCGCGCG
TTGGCCGATTCATTAATGCAGCTGGCACGACAGGTTTCCCGACTGGAAAGCGGGCAGTGAGCGCAACGCA
ATTAATGTGAGTTAGCTCACTCATTAGGCACCCCAGGCTTTACACTTTATGCTTCCGGCTCGTATGTTGT
GTGGAATTGTGAGCGGATAACAATTTCACACAGGAAACAGCTATGACCATGATTACGCCAAGCGCGCAAT
TAACCCTCACTAAAGGGAACAAAAGCTGGAGCTCCACCGCGGTGGCGGCCGCTCTAGAACTAGTGAGTAT
GTAAGCGAGTCTGATCTTCCCGCCCGCCAATCAAATCGCAGGATCACAGAATGCAAATACCTTCTGATCC
CAACCACAACCAGTATTTCTGATTCGAATCAAAATCGTGGCATGTAATTCGCGGGATCAGAATGCGGTTT
CCACCGGCCAAAATGACCGATCTGCGTTGCCACGGCTGGTAATGGCAGGATCAGAGCAGCAGCGTTGAAT
CAGTCAGATCAAGCGCCGCTCCCGCTGATTGGCCAGATCACCCACTAGCGCGTGATCCCAGGCACCTTCC
CGCGTCCGGCTCTTTCTATAGAAATATCTCCCGCCGCGTCTTCCTTCCCACCTTCTTTCTCCTCTCCATC
TCCAGCTCCATCTTCAAGCTTACTCAACATTATCAACGCGTTTACGCATCCACATTCAATTACTTATCAT
CTCATCCCCATACAGAATTCAAAATGAAGCTCTTCCTAGCTGCAATTGTCCTTTGCGCAACTGCCGCGAC
AGCCTTCCCATCAGAACTTGCTCAACGCGCTGCGGGAGACCTTAGCAAGCGTCAATCAATCACGACCAGC
CAGACTGGGACGAACAACGGCTACTACTACTCGTTCTGGACCAACGGCGGAGGAGAAGTCACTTACACAA
ATGGCGACAATGGCGAGTACAGCGTGACATGGGTCGATTGTGGTGACTTTACATCTGGCAAGGGCTGGAA
TCCAGCCAATGCACAGTAAGTTTCCCTCTTTCCTTCTAAGCTTATATTGTACGTACTCACAATTTGCAGG
ACTGTCACGTACTCAGGAGAATTTAACCCCTCTGGAAACGCTTATTTGGCTGTCTACGGGTGGACAACAG
ATCCTCTTGTCGAATACTACATCCTGGAGTCCTACGGCACCTATAACCCATCATCTGGACTTACTTCACT
TGGCCAGGTCACTAGCGATGGTGGCACCTACGATATCTACTCAACCCAGCGTGTCAACCAGCCTTCCATT
GAGGGAACTTCCACCTTCAACCAGTACTGGTCAGTTCGCACCGAGAAGCGAGTCGGCGGAACTGTCACCA
CGGCCAACCACTTTGCAGCATGGAAGGCACTTGGACTTGAAATGGGCACTTATAACTATATGATTGTGTC
CACCGAAGGCTACGAGAGCAGTGGCTCTAGTACCATCACAGTGTCCATCGATAAGCGTATGTTACGTCCT
GTAGAAACCCCAACCCGTGAAATCAAAAAACTCGACGGCCTGTGGGCATTCAGTCTGGATCGCGAAAACT
GTGGAATTGATCAGCGTTGGTGGGAAAGCGCGTTACAAGAAAGCCGGGCAATTGCTGTGCCAGGCAGTTT
TAACGATCAGTTCGCCGATGCAGATATTCGTAATTATGCGGGCAACGTCTGGTATCAGCGCGAAGTCTTT
ATACCGAAAGGTTGGGCAGGCCAGCGTATCGTGCTGCGTTTCGATGCGGTCACTCATTACGGCAAAGTGT
GGGTCAATAATCAGGAAGTGATGGAGCATCAGGGCGGCTATACGCCATTTGAAGCCGATGTCACGCCGTA
TGTTATTGCCGGGAAAAGTGTACGTATCACCGTTTGTGTGAACAACGAACTGAACTGGCAGACTATCCCG
CCGGGAATGGTGATTACCGACGAAAACGGCAAGAAAAAGCAGTCTTACTTCCATGATTTCTTTAACTATG
CCGGAATCCATCGCAGCGTAATGCTCTACACCACGCCGAACACCTGGGTGGACGATATCACCGTGGTGAC
GCATGTCGCGCAAGACTGTAACCACGCGTCTGTTGACTGGCAGGTGGTGGCCAATGGTGATGTCAGCGTT
GAACTGCGTGATGCGGATCAACAGGTGGTTGCAACTGGACAAGGCACTAGCGGGACTTTGCAAGTGGTGA
ATCCGCACCTCTGGCAACCGGGTGAAGGTTATCTCTATGAACTGTGCGTCACAGCCAAAAGCCAGACAGA
GTGTGATATCTACCCGCTTCGCGTCGGCATCCGGTCAGTGGCAGTGAAGGGCGAACAGTTCCTGATTAAC
CACAAACCGTTCTACTTTACTGGCTTTGGTCGTCATGAAGATGCGGACTTGCGTGGCAAAGGATTCGATA
ACGTGCTGATGGTGCACGACCACGCATTAATGGACTGGATTGGGGCCAACTCCTACCGTACCTCGCATTA
CCCTTACGCTGAAGAGATGCTCGACTGGGCAGATGAACATGGCATCGTGGTGATTGATGAAACTGCTGCT
GTCGGCTTTAACCTCTCTTTAGGCATTGGTTTCGAAGCGGGCAACAAGCCGAAAGAACTGTACAGCGAAG
AGGCAGTCAACGGGGAAACTCAGCAAGCGCACTTACAGGCGATTAAAGAGCTGATAGCGCGTGACAAAAA
CCACCCAAGCGTGGTGATGTGGAGTATTGCCAACGAACCGGATACCCGTCCGCAAGGTGCACGGGAATAT
TTCGCGCCACTGGCGGAAGCAACGCGTAAACTCGACCCGACGCGTCCGATCACCTGCGTCAATGTAATGT
TCTGCGACGCTCACACCGATACCATCAGCGATCTCTTTGATGTGCTGTGCCTGAACCGTTATTACGGATG
GTATGTCCAAAGCGGCGATTTGGAAACGGCAGAGAAGGTACTGGAAAAAGAACTTCTGGCCTGGCAGGAG
AAACTGCATCAGCCGATTATCATCACCGAATACGGCGTGGATACGTTAGCCGGGCTGCACTCAATGTACA
CCGACATGTGGAGTGAAGAGTATCAGTGTGCATGGCTGGATATGTATCACCGCGTCTTTGATCGCGTCAG
CGCCGTCGTCGGTGAACAGGTATGGAATTTCGCCGATTTTGCGACCTCGCAAGGCATATTGCGCGTTGGC
GGTAACAAGAAAGGGATCTTCACTCGCGACCGCAAACCGAAGTCGGCGGCTTTTCTGCTGCAAAAACGCT
GGACTGGCATGAACTTCGGTGAAAAACCGCAGCAGGGAGGCAAACAATGACTCGAGACGTTTTCTCTTCA
TTGTTTTGTCGCGGCCTCGCCAACGCGGTCGACGCGTCTGCTCGCCGCTGTGGTGACGCGTTGCTCCTTA
TTCTGGGTTGGGTTTCGGTATGACAGGGTCGTCAGGGTGTTCTCTGAATAGTTTTTCTTGTTTTCTTCAC
GTCTTTATGGGTCTGGGTCTTGCATCTTTTTACTACTACTTAAATTATACCTCGTCTACACTGGTCGGCT
TGTGGCCTATGGGTCCGAATATCTTTGTATCATAGCGGCCGTTTATCCTGGTGGACTGGAGTTGCGACTG
CTCGTCATCGCACATGAGGTACCCAATTCGCCCTATAGTGAGTCGTATTACGCGCGCTCACTGGCCGTCG
TTTTACAACGTCGTGACTGGGAAAACCCTGGCGTTACCCAACTTAATCGCCTTGCAGCACATCCCCCTTT
CGCCAGCTGGCGTAATAGCGAAGAGGCCCGCACCGATCGCCCTTCCCAACAGTTGCGCAGCCTGAATGGC
GAATGGAAATTGTAAGCGTTAATATTTTGTTAAAATTCGCGTTAAATTTTTGTTAAATCAGCTCATTTTT
TTAACCAATAGGCCGAAATCGGCAAAATCCCTTATAAATCAAAAGAATAGACCGAGATAGGGT
[37 nt withheld, positions 5874-5910]
AAAGAACGTGGACTCCAACGTCAAAGG
[49 nt withheld, positions 5938-5986]
T
[91 nt withheld, positions 5988-6078]
G
[124 nt withheld, positions 6080-6203]
CAGGTG
