>Addgene plasmid #128513 | pMJA028 | analyzer sequence | sequence record 246358
ATGAAGCTCTTCCTAGCTGCAATTGTCCTTTGCGCAACTGCCGCGACAGCCTTCCCATCAGAACTTGCTC
AACGCGCTGCGGGAGACCTTAGCAAGCGTCAATCAATCACGACCAGCCAGACTGGGACGAACAACGGCTA
CTACTACTCGTTCTGGACCAACGGCGGAGGAGAAGTCACTTACACAAATGGCGACAATGGCGAGTACAGC
GTGACATGGGTCGATTGTGGTGACTTTACATCTGGCAAGGGCTGGAATCCAGCCAATGCACAGTAAGTTT
CCCTCTTTCCTTCTAAGCTTATATTGTACGTACTCACAATTTGCAGGACTGTCACGTACTCAGGAGAATT
TAACCCCTCTGGAAACGCTTATTTGGCTGTCTACGGGTGGACAACAGATCCTCTTGTCGAATACTACATC
CTGGAGTCCTACGGCACCTATAACCCATCATCTGGACTTACTTCACTTGGCCAGGTCACTAGCGATGGTG
GCACCTACGATATCTACTCAACCCAGCGTGTCAACCAGCCTTCCATTGAGGGAACTTCCACCTTCAACCA
GTACTGGTCAGTTCGCACCGAGAAGCGAGTCGGCGGAACTGTCACCACGGCCAACCACTTTGCAGCATGG
AAGGCACTTGGACTTGAAATGGGCACTTATAACTATATGATTGTGTCCACCGAAGGCTACGAGAGCAGTG
GCTCTAGTACCATCACAGTGTCCTAG
